Addgene plasmid #177116: pBAD-GINKO2
Purpose: Bacterial expression of genetically encoded green fluorescent potassium ion indicator GINKO2
Depositing lab: Robert Campbell. Depositing organization: University of Alberta. Publication: A sensitive and specific genetically-encoded potassium ion biosensor for in vivo applications across the tree of life. Wu SY, Wen Y, Serre NBC, Laursen CCH, Dietz AG, Taylor BR, Drobizhev M, Molina RS, Aggarwal A, Rancic V, Becker M, Ballanyi K, Podgorski K, Hirase H, Nedergaard M, Fendrych M, Lemieux MJ, Eberl DF, Kay AR, Campbell RE, Shen Y. PLoS Biol. 2022 Sep 6;20(9):e3001772. doi: 10.1371/journal.pbio.3001772. eCollection 2022 Sep. PubMed 36067248.
Backbone
  Vector backbone: pBAD
  Vector type: Bacterial Expression
Growth in bacteria
  Bacterial resistance: Ampicillin, 100 μg/mL
  Growth temperature: 37°C
  Growth strain: DH5alpha
  Copy number: High Copy
Gene/Insert
  Gene/Insert name: GINKO2
  Species: Synthetic
  Insert size (bp): 1167
  Tag / fusion protein: 6-His Tag (N terminal on backbone); T7 tag (gene 10 leader) (N terminal on backbone); Xpress™ tag (N terminal on backbone)
  Cloning method: Gibson Cloning
  Sequencing primers: 5′ ATGCCATAGCATTTTTATCC; 3′ GATTTAATCTGTATCAGG
Terms and licenses: Academic/Nonprofit Terms; Industry Terms: Not Available to Industry
Depositor comments: Please visit https://www.biorxiv.org/content/10.1101/2021.10.07.463410v1 for bioRxiv preprint.
How to cite: pBAD-GINKO2 was a gift from Robert Campbell (Addgene plasmid # 177116 ; http://n2t.net/addgene:177116 ; RRID:Addgene_177116)
