[The description below was written by a language model from this plasmid's Addgene catalogue record and pLannotate feature annotations shown in this document.]
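Description:
pBAD-GINKO2 is a 5,230 nt bacterial expression plasmid built on the pBAD backbone for arabinose-inducible production of GINKO2, a genetically encoded green fluorescent potassium ion indicator. It is maintained in E. coli through a ColE1/pMB1-type origin and is recorded as high copy; only a fragment of rop remains, alongside the pBR322 bom region. Selection is by ampicillin resistance, provided by β-lactamase under its own promoter. The araC regulator is encoded divergently from the araBAD promoter, so transcription of the insert is held low without L-arabinose and switched on when it is supplied. The rrnB T1 and T2 terminators, preceded by a 5S rRNA segment, close the expression unit.

The synthetic 1,167 bp insert, introduced by Gibson cloning, follows a backbone-derived N-terminal leader carrying a 6xHis tag (which the automated annotation labels as a capTEV fragment), the T7 gene 10 leader that aids translation in E. coli, and the Xpress epitope with its enterokinase cleavage site. The feature table shows the sensor architecture: an EGFP-derived segment, then the E. coli potassium binding protein Kbp, then a second GFP-family segment, which the annotation software matches to a C-terminal mVenus fragment. This arrangement places Kbp within the fluorescent protein. Since Kbp binds a single K+ ion and undergoes a large conformational change on binding, that change presumably modulates fluorescence. The plasmid suits expression and His-tag purification of the indicator for in vitro characterisation, and the associated publication describes GINKO2 as a sensitive and specific K+ biosensor for in vivo use across diverse organisms.
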