Features (pLannotate 1.2.2; 16 found; start..end, strand, type, name):
    104..388     +  promoter       araBAD promoter: araBAD; promoter of the L-arabinose operon of E. coli; the araC regulatory gene is transcribed in the opposite direction (Guzman et al., 1995)
    434..454     +  CDS            capTEV™ (fragment): composite tag for in vivo biotinylation, TEV protease cleavage, and 6xHis tagging
    455..487     +  CDS            T7 tag (gene 10 leader): leader peptide from bacteriophage T7 gene 10 promotes efficient translation in E. coli
    491..514     +  CDS            Xpress™ tag: Xpress™ epitope tag, including an enterokinase recognition and cleavage site
    530..964     +  CDS            EGFP (fragment): the original enhanced GFP (Yang et al., 1996) mammalian codon-optimized
    974..1411    +  CDS            kbp: KBP_ECOLI - Also known as ygaU, yzzM. Experimental evidence at protein level: Swiss-Prot protein existence level 1. Highly specific potassium binding protein that is required for normal growth in the presence of high levels of external K(+). May act as a sensor of cytoplasmic K(+) concentration. Binds a single K(+) ion, which induces a large conformational change. Can also bind the larger alkali metal ions Rb(+) and Cs(+), and NH(4)(+) (PubMed:27112601). May be involved in the regulation of peptidoglycan cross-linking (PubMed:25422305). From Escherichia coli (strain K12).
   1442..1691    +  CDS            VC155 (fragment): C-terminal fragment of mVenus for use in bimolecular fluorescence complementation (BiFC) (Kodama and Hu, 2010)
   1785..1900    +  ncRNA          5S rRNA: Accession: RF00001 - 5S ribosomal RNA
   1904..1990    +  terminator     rrnB T1 terminator: Escherichia coli rrnB; transcription terminator T1 from the E. coli rrnB gene
   2082..2109    +  terminator     rrnB T2 terminator: transcription terminator T2 from the E. coli rrnB gene
   2128..2219    +  promoter       AmpR promoter: bla
   2220..3080    +  CDS            AmpR: β-lactamase; bla; confers resistance to ampicillin, carbenicillin, and related antibiotics
   3251..3839    +  rep_origin     ori: high-copy-number ColE1/pMB1/pBR322/pUC origin of replication
   4025..4165    -  misc_feature   bom: basis of mobility region from pBR322
   4267..4307    -  CDS            rop (fragment): Rop protein, which maintains plasmids at low copy number; rop
   4429..77      -  CDS            araC (across the origin): L-arabinose regulatory protein; araC
>Addgene plasmid #177116 | pBAD-GINKO2 | addgene full sequence | sequence record 348390 | Addgene NGS Result
ATCGGCGTTAAACCCGCCACCAGATGGGCATTAAACGAGTATCCCGGCAGCAGGGGATCATTTTGCGCTT
CAGCCATACTTTTCATACTCCCGCCATTCAGAGAAGAAACCAATTGTCCATATTGCATCAGACATTGCCG
TCACTGCGTCTTTTACTGGCTCTTCTCGCTAACCAAACCGGTAACCCCGCTTATTAAAAGCATTCTGTAA
CAAAGCGGGACCAAAGCCATGACAAAAACGCGTAACAAAAGTGTCTATAATCACGGCAGAAAAGTCCACA
TTGATTATTTGCACGGCGTCACACTTTGCTATGCCATAGCATTTTTATCCATAAGATTAGCGGATCCTAC
CTGACGCTTTTTATCGCAACTCTCTACTGTTTCTCCATACCCGTTTTTTGGGCTAACAGGAGGAATTAAC
CATGGGGGGTTCTCATCATCATCATCATCATGGTATGGCTAGCATGACTGGTGGACAGCAAATGGGTCGG
GATCTGTACGACGATGACGATAAGGATCCGAGCTCGAGCATGGTGAGCAAGGGCGAGGAGCTGTTCACCG
GGGTGGTGCCCATCCTGGTCGAGCTGGACGGCGACGTAAACGGCCACAAGTTCAGCGTGTACGGCGAGGG
TGAGGGCGATGCCACCTACGGCAAGCTGACCCTGAAGTTCATCTGCACCACCGGCAAGCTGCCCGTGCCC
TGGCCCACTCTCGTGACCACCCTGACCTACGGCGTGCAGTGCTTCAGCCGCTACCCCGACCACATGAAGC
AGCACGACTTCTTCAAGTCCGCCATGCCCGAAGGCTACACCCAGGAGCGCACCATCTTCTTCGAGGACGA
CGGCAACTACAAGACCCGCGCCGAGGTGAAGTTCGAGGGCGACACCCTGGTGAACCGCATCGAGCTGGAG
GGCATCGACTTCAAGGAGGACGGCAACATTCTGGGGCACAAGCTGGAGTACAACCTGCCGGACGGCCTGT
TCAACTTCGTGAAGGACGCCGGCGAGAAGCTGTGGGATGCCGTGACAGGCCAGCACGACAAGGACGACCA
GGCCAAGAAGGTGTGGGAACACCTGCACAAGACCGGCATCCCCGACGCCGACAAAGTGAACATCCAGGTC
GCCGACGGCAAGGCCACAGTGGCAGGCGACGGACTGAGCCAGGAAGCCAAAGAAAAGATCCTGGTGGCCG
TGGGCAACATCAGCGGAATCGCCAGCGTGGACGACCAAGTGAAAACCGCCACCCCTGCCACCGCCAGCCA
GTTCTACACAGTGAAGTCCGGCGACACCCTGAGCGCCATCAGCAATCAGGTGTACGGCAACGCCGACCTG
TACAACAAGATTTTCGAGGCCAACAAGCCCATGCTGAAGTCCCCCGACAAAATCTACCCCGGCCAGGTGC
TGAGAATCCCCTATGCTGCTAATAACGTCTATATCAAGGCCGACAAGGAGAAGAACGGCATCAAGGCGAA
CTTCAAGATCCGCCACAACATCGAGGACGGCGGCGTGCAGCTCGCCTACCACTACCAGCAGAACACCCCC
ATCGGCGACGGCCCCGTGCTGCTGCCCGACAACCACTACCTGAGCGTGCAGTCCAGACTTTCTAAAGACC
CCAACGAGAAGCGCGATCACATGGTCCTGCTGGAGTTCGTGACCGCCGCCGGGATCACTCTCGGCATGGA
CGAGCTGTACATGTAAAGCTTGGCTGTTTTGGCGGATGAGAGAAGATTTTCAGCCTGATACAGATTAAAT
CAGAACGCAGAAGCGGTCTGATAAAACAGAATTTGCCTGGCGGCAGTAGCGCGGTGGTCCCACCTGACCC
CATGCCGAACTCAGAAGTGAAACGCCGTAGCGCCGATGGTAGTGTGGGGTCTCCCCATGCGAGAGTAGGG
AACTGCCAGGCATCAAATAAAACGAAAGGCTCAGTCGAAAGACTGGGCCTTTCGTTTTATCTGTTGTTTG
TCGGTGAACGCTCTCCTGAGTAGGACAAATCCGCCGGGAGCGGATTTGAACGTTGCGAAGCAACGGCCCG
GAGGGTGGCGGGCAGGACGCCCGCCATAAACTGCCAGGCATCAAATTAAGCAGAAGGCCATCCTGACGGA
TGGCCTTTTTGCGTTTCTACAAACTCTTTTGTTTATTTTTCTAAATACATTCAAATATGTATCCGCTCAT
GAGACAATAACCCTGATAAATGCTTCAATAATATTGAAAAAGGAAGAGTATGAGTATTCAACATTTCCGT
GTCGCCCTTATTCCCTTTTTTGCGGCATTTTGCCTTCCTGTTTTTGCTCACCCAGAAACGCTGGTGAAAG
TAAAAGATGCTGAAGATCAGTTGGGTGCACGAGTGGGTTACATCGAACTGGATCTCAACAGCGGTAAGAT
CCTTGAGAGTTTTCGCCCCGAAGAACGTTTTCCAATGATGAGCACTTTTAAAGTTCTGCTATGTGGCGCG
GTATTATCCCGTGTTGACGCCGGGCAAGAGCAACTCGGTCGCCGCATACACTATTCTCAGAATGACTTGG
TTGAGTACTCACCAGTCACAGAAAAGCATCTTACGGATGGCATGACAGTAAGAGAATTATGCAGTGCTGC
CATAACCATGAGTGATAACACTGCGGCCAACTTACTTCTGACAACGATCGGAGGACCGAAGGAGCTAACC
GCTTTTTTGCACAACATGGGGGATCATGTAACTCGCCTTGATCGTTGGGAACCGGAGCTGAATGAAGCCA
TACCAAACGACGAGCGTGACACCACGATGCCTGTAGCAATGGCAACAACGTTGCGCAAACTATTAACTGG
CGAACTACTTACTCTAGCTTCCCGGCAACAATTAATAGACTGGATGGAGGCGGATAAAGTTGCAGGACCA
CTTCTGCGCTCGGCCCTTCCGGCTGGCTGGTTTATTGCTGATAAATCTGGAGCCGGTGAGCGTGGGTCTC
GCGGTATCATTGCAGCACTGGGGCCAGATGGTAAGCCCTCCCGTATCGTAGTTATCTACACGACGGGGAG
TCAGGCAACTATGGATGAACGAAATAGACAGATCGCTGAGATAGGTGCCTCACTGATTAAGCATTGGTAA
CTGTCAGACCAAGTTTACTCATATATACTTTAGATTGATTTAAAACTTCATTTTTAATTTAAAAGGATCT
AGGTGAAGATCCTTTTTGATAATCTCATGACCAAAATCCCTTAACGTGAGTTTTCGTTCCACTGAGCGTC
AGACCCCGTAGAAAAGATCAAAGGATCTTCTTGAGATCCTTTTTTTCTGCGCGTAATCTGCTGCTTGCAA
ACAAAAAAACCACCGCTACCAGCGGTGGTTTGTTTGCCGGATCAAGAGCTACCAACTCTTTTTCCGAAGG
TAACTGGCTTCAGCAGAGCGCAGATACCAAATACTGTCCTTCTAGTGTAGCCGTAGTTAGGCCACCACTT
CAAGAACTCTGTAGCACCGCCTACATACCTCGCTCTGCTAATCCTGTTACCAGTGGCTGCTGCCAGTGGC
GATAAGTCGTGTCTTACCGGGTTGGACTCAAGACGATAGTTACCGGATAAGGCGCAGCGGTCGGGCTGAA
CGGGGGGTTCGTGCACACAGCCCAGCTTGGAGCGAACGACCTACACCGAACTGAGATACCTACAGCGTGA
GCTATGAGAAAGCGCCACGCTTCCCGAAGGGAGAAAGGCGGACAGGTATCCGGTAAGCGGCAGGGTCGGA
ACAGGAGAGCGCACGAGGGAGCTTCCAGGGGGAAACGCCTGGTATCTTTATAGTCCTGTCGGGTTTCGCC
ACCTCTGACTTGAGCGTCGATTTTTGTGATGCTCGTCAGGGGGGCGGAGCCTATGGAAAAACGCCAGCAA
CGCGGCCTTTTTACGGTTCCTGGCCTTTTGCTGGCCTTTTGCTCACATGTTCTTTCCTGCGTTATCCCCT
GATTCTGTGGATAACCGTATTACCGCCTTTGAGTGAGCTGATACCGCTCGCCGCAGCCGAACGACCGAGC
GCAGCGAGTCAGTGAGCGAGGAAGCGGAAGAGCGCCTGATGCGGTATTTTCTCCTTACGCATCTGTGCGG
TATTTCACACCGCATATGGTGCACTCTCAGTACAATCTGCTCTGATGCCGCATAGTTAAGCCAGTATACA
CTCCGCTATCGCTACGTGACTGGGTCATGGCTGCGCCCCGACACCCGCCAACACCCGCTGACGCGCCCTG
ACGGGCTTGTCTGCTCCCGGCATCCGCTTACAGACAAGCTGTGACCGTCTCCGGGAGCTGCATGTGTCAG
AGGTTTTCACCGTCATCACCGAAACGCGCGAGGCAGCAGATCAATTCGCGCGCGAAGGCGAAGCGGCATG
CATAATGTGCCTGTCAAATGGACGAAGCAGGGATTCTGCAAACCCTATGCTACTCCGTCAAGCCGTCAAT
TGTCTGATTCGTTACCAATTATGACAACTTGACGGCTACATCATTCACTTTTTCTTCACAACCGGCACGG
AACTCGCTCGGGCTGGCCCCGGTGCATTTTTTAAATACCCGCGAGAAATAGAGTTGATCGTCAAAACCAA
CATTGCGACCGACGGTGGCGATAGGCATCCGGGTGGTGCTCAAAAGCAGCTTCGCCTGGCTGATACGTTG
GTCCTCGCGCCAGCTTAAGACGCTAATCCCTAACTGCTGGCGGAAAAGATGTGACAGACGCGACGGCGAC
AAGCAAACATGCTGTGCGACGCTGGCGATATCAAAATTGCTGTCTGCCAGGTGATCGCTGATGTACTGAC
AAGCCTCGCGTACCCGATTATCCATCGGTGGATGGAGCGACTCGTTAATCGCTTCCATGCGCCGCAGTAA
CAATTGCTCAAGCAGATTTATCGCCAGCAGCTCCGAATAGCGCCCTTCCCCTTGCCCGGCGTTAATGATT
TGCCCAAACAGGTCGCTGAAATGCGGCTGGTGCGCTTCATCCGGGCGAAAGAACCCCGTATTGGCAAATA
TTGACGGCCAGTTAAGCCATTCATGCCAGTAGGCGCGCGGACGAAAGTAAACCCACTGGTGATACCATTC
GCGAGCCTCCGGATGACGACCGTAGTGATGAATCTCTCCTGGCGGGAACAGCAAAATATCACCCGGTCGG
CAAACAAATTCTCGTCCCTGATTTTTCACCACCCCCTGACCGCGAATGGTGAGATTGAGAATATAACCTT
TCATTCCCAGCGGTCGGTCGATAAAAAAATCGAGATAACCGTTGGCCTCA
